>Addgene plasmid #89249 | pET-6xHis-(pos16)GFP | addgene full sequence | sequence record 176149 | Addgene NGS Result
CTAATGTTCCGGCGTTATTTCTTGATGTCTCTGACCAGACACCCATCAACAGTATTATTTTCTCCCATGA
AGACGGTACGCGACTGGGCGTGGAGCATCTGGTCGCATTGGGTCACCAGCAAATCGCGCTGTTAGCGGGC
CCATTAAGTTCTGTCTCGGCGCGTCTGCGTCTGGCTGGCTGGCATAAATATCTCACTCGCAATCAAATTC
AGCCGATAGCGGAACGGGAAGGCGACTGGAGTGCCATGTCCGGTTTTCAACAAACCATGCAAATGCTGAA
TGAGGGCATCGTTCCCACTGCGATGCTGGTTGCCAACGATCAGATGGCGCTGGGCGCAATGCGCGCCATT
ACCGAGTCCGGGCTGCGCGTTGGTGCGGACATCTCGGTAGTGGGATACGACGATACCGAAGACAGCTCAT
GTTATATCCCGCCGTTAACCACCATCAAACAGGATTTTCGCCTGCTGGGGCAAACCAGCGTGGACCGCTT
GCTGCAACTCTCTCAGGGCCAGGCGGTGAAGGGCAATCAGCTGTTGCCCGTCTCACTGGTGAAAAGAAAA
ACCACCCTGGCGCCCAATACGCAAACCGCCTCTCCCCGCGCGTTGGCCGATTCATTAATGCAGCTGGCAC
GACAGGTTTCCCGACTGGAAAGCGGGCAGTGAGCGCAACGCAATTAATGTAAGTTAGCTCACTCATTAGG
CACCGGGATCTCGACCGATGCCCTTGAGAGCCTTCAACCCAGTCAGCTCCTTCCGGTGGGCGCGGGGCAT
GACTAGCATGATCGTGCTCCTGTCGTTGAGGACCCGGCTAGGCTGGCGGGGTTGCCTTACTGGTTAGCAG
AATGAATCACCGATACGCGAGCGAACGTGAAGCGACTGCTGCTGCAAAACGTCTGCGACCTGAGCAACAA
CATGAATGGTCTTCGGTTTCCGTGTTTCGTAAAGTCTGGAAACGCGGAAGTCAGCGCCCTGCACCATTAT
GTTCCGGATCTGCATCGCAGGATGCTGCTGGCTACCCTGTGGAACACCTACATCTGTATTAACGAAGCGC
TGGCATTGACCCTGAGTGATTTTTCTCTGGTCCCGCCGCATCCATACCGCCAGTTGTTTACCCTCACAAC
GTTCCAGTAACCGGGCATGTTCATCATCAGTAACCCGTATCGTGAGCATCCTCTCTCGTTTCATCGGTAT
CATTACCCCCATGAACAGAAATCCCCCTTACACGGAGGCATCAGTGACCAAACAGGAAAAAACCGCCCTT
AACATGGCCCGCTTTATCAGAAGCCAGACATTAACGCTTCTGGAGAAACTCAACGAGCTGGACGCGGATG
AACAGGCAGACATCTGTGAATCGCTTCACGACCACGCTGATGAGCTTTACCGCAGCTGCCTCGCGCGTTT
CGGTGATGACGGTGAAAACCTCTGACACATGCAGCTCCCGGAGACGGTCACAGCTTGTCTGTAAGCGGAT
GCCGGGAGCAGACAAGCCCGTCAGGGCGCGTCAGCGGGTGTTGGCGGGTGTCGGGGCGCAGCCATGACCC
AGTCACGTAGCGATAGCGGAGTGTATACTGGCTTAACTATGCGGCATCAGAGCAGATTGTACTGAGAGTG
CACCATTGCGGTGTGAAATACCGCACAGATGCGTAAGGAGAAAATACCGCATCAGGCGCTCTTCCGCTTC
CTCGCTCACTGACTCGCTGCGCTCGGTCGTTCGGCTGCGGCGAGCGGTATCAGCTCACTCAAAGGCGGTA
ATACGGTTATCCACAGAATCAGGGGATAACGCAGGAAAGAACATGTGAGCAAAAGGCCAGCAAAAGGCCA
GGAACCGTAAAAAGGCCGCGTTGCTGGCGTTTTTCCATAGGCTCCGCCCCCCTGACGAGCATCACAAAAA
TCGACGCTCAAGTCAGAGGTGGCGAAACCCGACAGGACTATAAAGATACCAGGCGTTTCCCCCTGGAAGC
TCCCTCGTGCGCTCTCCTGTTCCGACCCTGCCGCTTACCGGATACCTGTCCGCCTTTCTCCCTTCGGGAA
GCGTGGCGCTTTCTCATAGCTCACGCTGTAGGTATCTCAGTTCGGTGTAGGTCGTTCGCTCCAAGCTGGG
CTGTGTGCACGAACCCCCCGTTCAGCCCGACCGCTGCGCCTTATCCGGTAACTATCGTCTTGAGTCCAAC
CCGGTAAGACACGACTTATCGCCACTGGCAGCAGCCACTGGTAACAGGATTAGCAGAGCGAGGTATGTAG
GCGGTGCTACAGAGTTCTTGAAGTGGTGGCCTAACTACGGCTACACTAGAAGGACAGTATTTGGTATCTG
CGCTCTGCTGAAGCCAGTTACCTTCGGAAAAAGAGTTGGTAGCTCTTGATCCGGCAAACAAACCACCGCT
GGTAGCGGTGGTTTTTTTGTTTGCAAGCAGCAGATTACGCGCAGAAAAAAAGGATCTCAAGAAGATCCTT
TGATCTTTTCTACGGGGTCTGACGCTCAGTGGAACGAAAACTCACGTTAAGGGATTTTGGTCATGACCTA
TTTGTTTATTTTTCTAAATACATTCAAATATGTATCCGCTCATGAGACAATAACCCTGATAAATGCTTCA
ATCATGATTGAAAAAGGAAGAGTATGAGTATTCAACATTTCCGTGTCGCCCTTATTCCCTTTTTTGCGGC
ATTTTGCCTTCCTGTTTTTGCTCACCCAGAAACGCTGGTGAAAGTAAAAGATGCTGAAGATCAGTTGGGT
GCACGAGTGGGTTACATCGAACTGGATCTCAACAGCGGTAAGATCCTTGAGAGTTTTCGCCCCGAAGAAC
GTTTTCCAATGATGAGCACTTTTAAAGTTCTGCTATGTGGCGCGGTATTATCCCGTATTGACGCCGGGCA
AGAGCAACTCGGTCGCCGCATACACTATTCTCAGAATGACTTGGTTGAGTACTCACCAGTCACAGAAAAG
CATCTTACGGATGGCATGACAGTAAGAGAATTATGCAGTGCTGCCATAACCATGAGTGATAACACTGCGG
CCAACTTACTTCTGACAACGATCGGAGGACCGAAGGAGCTAACCGCTTTTTTGCACAACATGGGGGATCA
TGTAACTCGCCTTGATCGTTGGGAACCGGAGCTGAATGAAGCCATACCAAACGACGAGCGTGACACCACG
ATGCCTGTAGCAATGGCAACAACGTTGCGCAAACTATTAACTGGCGAACTACTTACTCTAGCTTCCCGGC
AACAATTAATAGACTGGATGGAGGCGGATAAAGTTGCAGGACCACTTCTGCGCTCGGCCCTTCCGGCTGG
CTGGTTTATTGCTGATAAATCTGGAGCCGGTGAGCGTGGGTCTCGCGGTATCATTGCAGCACTGGGGCCA
GATGGTAAGCCCTCCCGTATCGTAGTTATCTACACGACGGGGAGTCAGGCAACTATGGATGAACGAAATA
GACAGATCGCTGAGATAGGTGCCTCACTGATTAAGCATTGGTAACTGTCAGACCAAGTTTACTCATATAT
ACTTTAGATTGATTTAAAACTTCATTTTTAATTTAAAAGGATCTAGGTGAAGATCCTTTTTGATAATCTC
ATGCCATCGTGCCGCCAGAAATTGTAAACGTTAATATTTTGTTAAAATTCGCGTTAAATTTTTGTTAAAT
CAGCTCATTTTTTAACCAATAGGCCGAAATCGGCAAAATCCCTTATAAATCAAAAGAATAGACCGAGATA
GGGT
[37 nt withheld, positions 3715-3751]
AAAGAACGTGGACTCCAACGTCAAAGG
[49 nt withheld, positions 3779-3827]
T
[91 nt withheld, positions 3829-3919]
G
[124 nt withheld, positions 3921-4044]
CCCATTCGCCAATCCGGATATAGTTCCTCCTTTCAGCAAAAAACCCCTCAAGACCCGTTTAGAGGCCCCA
AGGGGTTATGCTAGTTATTGCTCAGCGGTGGCAGCAGCCTAGGTTAATTAAGCTGCGCTAGTAGACGAGT
CCATGTGCTGGCGTTCAAATTTCGCAGCAGCGGTTTCTTTACCAGACTCGAGGGTACCTCATTATTACTT
GTAGAGTTCGTCCATTCCGTGAGTAATGCCTGCAGCGGTCACGAATTCTAACAGAACCATGTGATCGCGT
TTTTCTTTCGGATCTTTGCTCAGTGCTGAACGGGTGCTCAGGTAGTGGTTGCGAGGTAACAGTACAGGCC
CGCGACCAATCGGCGTGTTTTGTTGATAATGATCCGCTAATTGAACGCTGCCGTCTTTCACGTTATGGCG
AATTTTGAAATTTGCCTTGATACCATTCTTGCGTTTATCGGCCGTAATATACACCTTATGAGAATTAAAG
TTATAACGCAGCTTATGGCCTAAAATGTTGCCTTTTTCTTTGAAGTCACGACCTTTCAGTTTGATACGAT
TTACTAATGTGCGGCCTTTAAATTTCACTTCCGCACGCGTTTTATATTTGCCATCCTTCTTGAAGCTGAT
TGTACGCTCTTGAACATATCCTTTAGGCATGGCTGATTTGAAAAAATCGTGACGTTTCATATGTTTAGGG
TAACGACTGAAGCACTGAACGCCATAGGTCAGGGTGGTCACTAAGGTGGGCCACGGAACGGGTAATTTGC
CTGTTGTGCAAATAAACTTCAGGGTCAATTTACCACGGGTAGCGTCACCTTCGCCTTCGCCGCGCACGCT
AAATTTGTGACCGTTCACGTCGCCGTCTAATTCCACTAAGATCGGTACTACACCCGTAAACAGACGTTCA
CCTTTGCTAGCGCCACCGTGATGGTGGTGGTGATGACCCATGGTATATCTCCTTCTTAAAGTTAAACAAA
ATTATTTCTAGAGGGGAATTGTTATCCGCTCACAATTCCCCTATAGTGAGTCGTATTAATTTCGCGGGAT
CGAGATCGATCTCGATCCTCTACGCCGGACGCATCGTGGCCGGCATCACCGGCGCCACAGGTGCGGTTGC
TGGCGCCTATATCGCCGACATCACCGATGGGGAAGATCGGGCTCGCCACTTCGGGCTCATGAGCGCTTGT
TTCGGCGTGGGTATGGTGGCAGGCCCCGTGGCCGGGGGACTGTTGGGCGCCATCTCCTTGCATGCACCAT
TCCTTGCGGCGGCGGTGCTCAACGGCCTCAACCTACTACTGGGCTGCTTCCTAATGCAGGAGTCGCATAA
GGGAGAGCGTCGAGATCCCGGACACCATCGAATGGCGCAAAACCTTTCGCGGTATGGCATGATAGCGCCC
GGAAGAGAGTCAATTCAGGGTGGTGAATGTGAAACCAGTAACGTTATACGATGTCGCAGAGTATGCCGGT
GTCTCTTATCAGACCGTTTCCCGCGTGGTGAACCAGGCCAGCCACGTTTCTGCGAAAACGCGGGAAAAAG
TGGAAGCGGCGATGGCGGAGCTGAATTACATTCCCAACCGCGTGGCACAACAACTGGCGGGCAAACAGTC
GTTGCTGATTGGCGTTGCCACCTCCAGTCTGGCCCTGCACGCGCCGTCGCAAATTGTCGCGGCGATTAAA
TCTCGCGCCGATCAACTGGGTGCCAGCGTGGTGGTGTCGATGGTAGAACGAAGCGGCGTCGAAGCCTGTA
AAGCGGCGGTGCACAATCTTCTCGCGCAACGCGTCAGTGGGCTGATCATTAACTATCCGCTGGATGACCA
GGATGCCATTGCTGTGGAAGCTGCCTGCA
Features (pLannotate 1.2.2; 19 found; start..end, strand, type, name):
    675..696     +  protein_bind   CAP binding site: CAP binding activates transcription in the presence of cAMP. E. coli catabolite activator protein
    711..775     +  CDS            TcR (fragment): tetracycline efflux protein; tet; confers resistance to tetracycline
    837..1217    -  CDS            YPB1_ECOLX: Protein predicted: Swiss-Prot protein existence level 4. From Escherichia coli.
   1234..1425    +  CDS            rop: Rop protein, which maintains plasmids at low copy number; rop
   1527..1666    +  misc_feature   bom: basis of mobility region from pBR322
   1852..2440    -  rep_origin     ori: high-copy-number ColE1/pMB1/pBR322/pUC origin of replication
   2521..2613    +  promoter       AmpR promoter: bla
   2614..3474    +  CDS            AmpR: β-lactamase; bla; confers resistance to ampicillin, carbenicillin, and related antibiotics
   3589..4044    -  rep_origin     f1 ori (sequence partly withheld): f1 bacteriophage origin of replication; arrow indicates direction of (+) strand synthesis
   4081..4128    -  terminator     T7 terminator: transcription terminator for bacteriophage T7 RNA polymerase
   4136..4153    -  CDS            SET1 (fragment): solubility-enhancement tag derived from T7 phage gene 10B
   4183..4224    -  CDS            S-Tag (fragment): affinity and epitope tag derived from pancreatic ribonuclease A
   4252..4962    -  CDS            Superfolder GFP: Superfolder GFP is a basic (constitutively fluorescent) green fluorescent protein published in 2005, derived from Aequorea victoria. It is reported to be a very rapidly-maturing weak dimer.
   5002..5024    -  RBS            RBS: efficient ribosome binding site from bacteriophage T7 gene 10 (Olins and Rangwala, 1989)
   5039..5063    -  protein_bind   lac operator: The lac repressor binds to the lac operator to inhibit transcription in E. coli. This inhibition can be relieved by adding lactose or isopropyl-β-D-thiogalactopyranoside (IPTG). lac repressor encoded by lacI
   5064..5082    -  promoter       T7 promoter: promoter for bacteriophage T7 RNA polymerase
   5108..5387    +  CDS            TcR (fragment): tetracycline efflux protein; tet; confers resistance to tetracycline
   5395..5472    +  promoter       lacI promoter: lacI
   5473..662     +  CDS            lacI (across the origin): lac repressor; lacI; The lac repressor binds to the lac operator to inhibit transcription in E. coli. This inhibition can be relieved by adding lactose or isopropyl-β-D-thiogalactopyranoside (IPTG).
