[The description below was written by a language model from this plasmid's Addgene catalogue record and pLannotate feature annotations shown in this document.]
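Description:
pET-6xHis-(pos16)GFP is a bacterial expression plasmid of about 5.9 kb, catalogued as built on the Novagen pET29 backbone, for producing a "supercharged" green fluorescent protein with a theoretical net charge of +16 in E. coli. It replicates from a ColE1/pBR322-type origin and also carries the bom mobility region and the rop gene. The catalogue nonetheless lists it as high copy, although rop normally holds copy number down. An f1 phage origin is also present. Selection is by ampicillin through the bla (AmpR) gene and its own promoter. Standard pET29 vectors are usually kanamycin-selected, so this backbone evidently differs from that form. Short tetracycline-resistance fragments in the annotation are pBR322-derived remnants and not functional markers.

The payload is a synthetic open reading frame of roughly 745 bp that encodes GFP with an N-terminal His6 tag for metal-affinity purification, inserted by Gibson assembly. The annotation software matches the coding region to superfolder GFP, consistent with a surface-engineered variant of that scaffold. The His6 tag is not separately annotated in the feature table. Transcription runs from a T7 promoter with an adjacent lac operator, followed by the T7 gene 10 ribosome binding site, and ends at the T7 terminator. Small S-Tag and SET1 fragments between the GFP sequence and the terminator look like vector leftovers. A plasmid-borne lacI gene with its own promoter supplies the repressor, so expression stays off until IPTG is added in a host that provides T7 RNA polymerase, such as a DE3 lysogen. The associated work concerns the cellular uptake and endosomal trafficking of supercharged proteins, and this plasmid supplies purified +16 GFP for such studies.
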