Addgene plasmid #89249: pET-6xHis-(pos16)GFP
Purpose: Expresses GFP with +16 theoretical charge in E.Coli
Depositing lab: David Liu. Depositing organization: Harvard University. Publication: Cellular uptake mechanisms and endosomal trafficking of supercharged proteins. Thompson DB, Villasenor R, Dorr BM, Zerial M, Liu DR. Chem Biol. 2012 Jul 27;19(7):831-43. doi: 10.1016/j.chembiol.2012.06.014. PubMed 22840771.
Backbone
  Vector backbone: pET29
  Backbone manufacturer: Novagen
  Backbone size w/o insert (bp): 5152
  Total vector size (bp): 5896
  Vector type: Bacterial Expression
Growth in bacteria
  Bacterial resistance: Ampicillin, 100 μg/mL
  Growth temperature: 37°C
  Growth strain: DH5alpha
  Growth instructions: Can also maintain in Mach1. For protein expression, transform into BL21 Star (DE3) cells. Induce at 0.6 OD with 0.5 mM IPTG final concentration. Growing overnight (16 hours) at 20-25 C.
  Copy number: High Copy
Gene/Insert
  Gene/Insert name: His6-(pos16)-GFP
  Species: Synthetic
  Insert size (bp): 745
  Promoter: T7
  Tag / fusion protein: His6 (N terminal on insert)
  Cloning method: Gibson Cloning
  Sequencing primers: 5′ T7 Promoter; 3′ T7 Terminator
Terms and licenses: Academic/Nonprofit Terms; Industry Terms: Not Available to Industry
How to cite: pET-6xHis-(pos16)GFP was a gift from David Liu (Addgene plasmid # 89249 ; http://n2t.net/addgene:89249 ; RRID:Addgene_89249)
