>Addgene plasmid #89249 | pET-6xHis-(pos16)GFP | depositor partial sequence | sequence record 172899 | T7 Promoter
ATGGGTCATCACCACCACCATCACGGTGGCGCTAGCAAAGGTGAACGTCTGTTTACGGGTGTAGTACCGA
TCTTAGTGGAATTAGACGGCGACGTGAACGGTCACAAATTTAGCGTGCGCGGCGAAGGCGAAGGTGACGC
TACCCGTGGTAAATTGACCCTGAAGTTTATTTGCACAACAGGCAAATTACCCGTTCCGTGGCCCACCTTA
GTGACCACCCTGACCTATGGCGTTCAGTGCTTCAGTCGTTACCCTAAACATATGAAACGTCACGATTTTT
TCAAATCAGCCATGCCTAAAGGATATGTTCAAGAGCGTACAATCAGCTTCAAGAAGGATGGCAAATATAA
AACGCGTGCGGAAGTGAAATTTAAAGGCCGCACATTAGTAAATCGTATCAAACTGAAAGGTCGTGACTTC
AAAGAAAAAGGCAACATTTTAGGCCATAAGCTGCGTTATAACTTTAATTCTCATAAGGTGTATATTACGG
CCGATAAACGCAAGAATGGTATCAAGGCAAATTTCAAAATTCGCCATAACGTGAAAGACGGCAGCGTTCA
ATTAGCGGATCATTATCAACAAAACACGCCGATTGGTCGCGGGCCTGTACTGTTACCTCGCAACCACTAC
CTGAGCACCCGTTCAGCACTGAGCAAAGATCCGAAAGAAAAACGCGATCACATGGTTCTGTTAGAATTCG
TGACCGCTGCAGGCATTACTCACGGAATGGACGAACTCTACAAGTAATAATGAGGTACCCTC
